Addgene plasmid #30535: pET24c(+)-mtEFTu
Depositing lab: Linda Spremulli. Depositing organization: University of North Carolina at Chapel Hill. Publication: Cloning, sequence analysis and expression of mammalian mitochondrial protein synthesis elongation factor Tu. Woriax VL, Burkhart W, Spremulli LL. Biochim Biophys Acta. 1995 Dec 27. 1264(3):347-56. 10.1016/0167-4781(95)00176-X PubMed 8547323.
Backbone
  Vector backbone: pET24c(+)
  Backbone manufacturer: Novagen
  Backbone size w/o insert (bp): 5300
  Vector type: Bacterial Expression
Growth in bacteria
  Bacterial resistance: Kanamycin, 50 μg/mL
  Growth temperature: 37°C
  Growth strain: DH5alpha
  Growth instructions: BL21 for expression. DH5 alpha for plasmid preparations. the Kan resistance is on the cloning vehicle
  Copy number: High Copy
Gene/Insert
  Gene/Insert name: Mature bovine mitochondrial elongation factor Tu
  Species: B. taurus (bovine)
  Insert size (bp): 1227
  Mutation: Mature form amino acids 44-452. Mito import sequence not included
  GenBank ID: BOS_22843
  Tag / fusion protein: His (C terminal on backbone)
  Cloning method: Restriction Enzyme; 5′ cloning site NdeI (not destroyed); 3′ cloning site XhoI (not destroyed)
  Sequencing primers: 5′ T7; 3′ T7-term
Terms and licenses: Academic/Nonprofit Terms; Industry Terms: Not Available to Industry
How to cite: pET24c(+)-mtEFTu was a gift from Linda Spremulli (Addgene plasmid # 30535 ; http://n2t.net/addgene:30535 ; RRID:Addgene_30535)
