[The description below was written by a language model from this plasmid's Addgene catalogue record.]
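Description:
pET24c(+)-mtEFTu is a bacterial expression plasmid built on the Novagen pET24c(+) backbone (about 5.3 kb without insert) for producing bovine mitochondrial elongation factor Tu in E. coli. The plasmid is selected with kanamycin, the resistance marker being carried on the vector itself, and is listed as high copy. The record distinguishes two hosts: a cloning strain such as DH5alpha for plasmid propagation, and BL21 for protein expression. No feature table is provided, so the promoter is not explicitly stated. However, the pET series is a T7-based system, and the listed T7 and T7-terminator sequencing primers are consistent with the insert sitting between a T7 promoter and T7 terminator. In that system, transcription depends on T7 RNA polymerase supplied by the expression host.

The insert is a 1227 bp Bos taurus coding sequence for the mature form of the factor, amino acids 44–452. The N-terminal mitochondrial import sequence has been deliberately left out, so the bacterial product corresponds to the processed protein found inside mitochondria rather than the precursor. It was cloned between NdeI and XhoI, both of which remain intact. NdeI usually places the start codon at the 5′ junction, and the XhoI junction joins the coding sequence in frame to the backbone-encoded C-terminal His tag, which allows purification by immobilised metal affinity chromatography. EF-Tu delivers aminoacyl-tRNA to the ribosome during translation elongation. The construct is therefore suited to making recombinant mitochondrial EF-Tu for biochemical study of mammalian mitochondrial protein synthesis, in keeping with the associated work on cloning, sequence analysis and expression of this factor.
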