>Addgene plasmid #30535 | pET24c(+)-mtEFTu | addgene partial sequence | sequence record 37991 | T7-term
TTGTTAGCAGCCGGATCTCAGTGGTGGTGGTGGTGGTGCTCGAGACTCCACTTGATGTTCTTGTCCTCCT
CGGTCATGGCCGGCGTGTCAGTGACGAGGCCGGTGCCGATGGTCCGGTTGCCATCCCGCAGGGTGAAACG
CTGGCCTTTCTCTAAGATCATTGGCTGCCGCAAGATCAGAGTGAGTTTCAGGTCCTCCCCGGGCATGGCC
AGCTCCTTCCCTGGAGGCAAGATGATCCGACAGGCCATGTCCCAAGTCAGGGAGAACATGACAGGCATGA
AGTGGGATACAAAAGGCTTGTGGCGGCCACCCTCTTCCTTGGTGAGGATGTACACCTGTGCCTCCACCTT
CTGGTGAGGCTGGATGGAACCTGGCTTGGCCATGACCAGGCCACGTCTCAGGTCCTCCCGCTTCAAGCCT
CGGACCAGGGCCCCAAGGTTGTCGCCCGCCTCTGCCCTATCCAGGCTCTTGTGGAACATCTCAATGCCTG
TCACCACAGTGCGAATATTCTTGCTGTGTCCCAGGAATTCACACTCGTCTCCTTTCTTCAAAATGCCACG
TTCGAGCGTGCCTGTCACCACTGTGCCCCGGCCGGGGATCGAGTACACTGACTCCACGGGCAGCAGAAAA
GGCTTCTCCAGGTCCCGGGTGGGCACCGGGATGTATGTGTCCACAGCATCCAGTAGCTTCTGCACAGACT
TCAGGCCTAGCTCAGGGTCACGTTGCTCAAGGGCACAGAGGGCAGAACCGACAATGATCGGAGTCTCCTC
CCCTTTGTAGCCAAACTCAGTCAGCAGTTCCCTGA
