>Addgene plasmid #30535 | pET24c(+)-mtEFTu | addgene partial sequence | sequence record 38458 | T7 5'-TAATACGACTCACTATAGGG-3'
TCCTCTGAATATTTTGTTTACTTTAAGAAGGAGATATACATATGGCTGTGGAGGCCAAGAAGACCTATGT
GCGTGACAAGCCCCATGTGAACGTGGGTACCATCGGCCATGTAGACCATGGCAAGACCACCCTGACCGCG
GCCATCACGAAAATTTTAGCGGAGGGAGGTGGGGCCAAGTTTAAGAAGTACGAAGAGATTGACAACGCCC
CAGAGGAGCGAGCCCGAGGTATCACAATCAATGCGGCTCATGTGGAGTATAGCACAGCCGCCCGCCACTA
TGCCCACACTGACTGCCCGGGTCATGCAGATTACGTTAAGAATATGATCACAGGCACTGCCCCCCTCGAC
GGCTGCATCCTGGTGGTGGCAGCCAATGATGGCCCCATGCCCCAGACCCGAGAACACTTACTGCTAGCCA
GACAGATTGGCGTCGAGCATGTGGTGGTGTATGTGAACAAGGCGGACGCTGTGCAGGACTCTGAGATGGT
GGAGCTGGTGGAGCTGGAGATCAGGGAACTGCTGACTGAGTTTGGCTACAAAGGGGAGGAGACTCCGATC
ATTGTCGGTTCTGCCCTCTGTGCCCTTGAGCAACGTGACCCTGAGCTAGGCCTGAAGTCTGTGCAGAAGC
TACTGGATGCTGTGGACACATACATCCCGGTGCCCACCCGGGACCTGGAGAAGCCTTTTCTGCTGCCCGT
GGAGTCAGTGTACTCGATCCCCGGCCGGGGCACAGTGGTGACAGGCACGCTCGAACGTGGCATTTTGAAG
AAAGGAGACGAGTGTGAATT
